Addgene plasmid #123409: TRBV2
Purpose: construction of TCR
Depositing lab: Catherine Wu. Depositing organization: Dana-Farber Cancer Institute. Publication: A cloning and expression system to probe T-cell receptor specificity and assess functional avidity to neoantigens. Hu Z, Anandappa AJ, Sun J, Kim J, Leet DE, Bozym DJ, Chen C, Williams L, Shukla SA, Zhang W, Tabbaa D, Steelman S, Olive O, Livak KJ, Kishi H, Muraguchi A, Guleria I, Stevens J, Lane WJ, Burkhardt UE, Fritsch EF, Neuberg D, Ott PA, Keskin DB, Hacohen N, Wu CJ. Blood. 2018 Nov 1;132(18):1911-1921. doi: 10.1182/blood-2018-04-843763. Epub 2018 Aug 27. PubMed 30150207.
Backbone
  Vector backbone: pUC57-kanamycin
  Vector type: Bacterial Expression
Growth in bacteria
  Bacterial resistance: Kanamycin, 50 μg/mL
  Growth temperature: 37°C
  Growth strain: DH5alpha
  Copy number: High Copy
Gene/Insert
  Gene/Insert name: TRBV2
  Species: H. sapiens (human)
  Mutation: WT
  Entrez Gene: TRBV2 (a.k.a. TCRBV22S1A2N1T, TCRBV2S1)
  Cloning method: Unknown
Terms and licenses: Academic/Nonprofit Terms; Industry Terms: Not Available to Industry
Depositor comments: Cloning Method: Golden Gate.
How to cite: TRBV2 was a gift from Catherine Wu (Addgene plasmid # 123409 ; http://n2t.net/addgene:123409 ; RRID:Addgene_123409)
