[The description below was written by a language model from this plasmid's Addgene catalogue record and pLannotate feature annotations shown in this document.]
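Description:
TRBV2 is a small (about 3.4 kb) bacterial cloning plasmid built on the pUC57-kanamycin backbone. It carries a human T-cell receptor beta-chain variable gene segment as a building block for assembling full TCR constructs. It is propagated in E. coli at high copy from a ColE1/pUC-type origin and selected with kanamycin through an aph(3')-Ia (KanR) cassette. The remaining backbone annotations are typical pUC remnants: a lacZα fragment, the lac promoter, operator and CAP binding site, and short fragments of lacI, rop and the pBR322 bom region. Although the catalogue lists it as a bacterial expression vector, no promoter is annotated in the orientation of the insert. The lac promoter lies downstream of the insert and on the opposite strand, so the plasmid looks like a storage or donor vector rather than one meant to produce protein.

The catalogue gives the insert as wild-type human TRBV2. The automated annotation instead labels a roughly 330 bp open reading frame in the cloning region as TRBV17. This is probably a best-hit match among closely related TRBV family members, but the record alone cannot resolve the discrepancy. Immediately downstream on the same strand, the annotation also finds a roughly 400 bp segment matching the TCR alpha constant region (TRAC), which the catalogue entry does not mention and whose role in this plasmid is not explained. The depositor notes Golden Gate as the cloning method, and the stated purpose is construction of TCRs. This suggests the plasmid is one member of a modular V-segment library whose pieces are combined by type IIS restriction assembly into complete TCR expression constructs, although no type IIS sites are annotated in the feature table.
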