Features (pLannotate 1.2.2; 11 found; start..end, strand, type, name):
     57..214     -  CDS            lacZα (fragment): LacZα fragment of β-galactosidase; lacZ fragment
    268..594     +  CDS            TRBV17: TVB17_HUMAN - Experimental evidence at protein level: Swiss-Prot protein existence level 1. Probable non-functional open reading frame (ORF) of V region of the variable domain of T cell receptor (TR) beta chain (PubMed:24600447). Non-functional ORF generally cannot participate to the synthesis of a productive T cell receptor (TR) chain due to altered V-(D)-J or switch recombination and/or splicing site (at mRNA level) and/or conserved amino acid change (protein level) (PubMed:9619395). Alpha-beta T cell receptors are antigen specific receptors which are essential to the immune response and are
    657..1064    +  CDS            TRAC: TRAC_HUMAN - Also known as TCRA. Experimental evidence at protein level: Swiss-Prot protein existence level 1. Constant region of T cell receptor (TR) alpha chain (PubMed:24600447). Alpha-beta T cell receptors are antigen specific receptors which are essential to the immune response and are present on the cell surface of T lymphocytes. Recognize peptide-major histocompatibility (MH) (pMH) complexes that are displayed by antigen presenting cells (APC), a prerequisite for efficient T cell adaptive immunity against pathogens (PubMed:25493333). Binding of alpha-beta TR to pMH complex initiates TR-
   1170..1186    -  protein_bind   lac operator: The lac repressor binds to the lac operator to inhibit transcription in E. coli. This inhibition can be relieved by adding lactose or isopropyl-β-D-thiogalactopyranoside (IPTG). lac repressor encoded by lacI
   1194..1224    -  promoter       lac promoter: promoter for the E. coli lac operon
   1239..1260    -  protein_bind   CAP binding site: CAP binding activates transcription in the presence of cAMP. E. coli catabolite activator protein
   1273..1365    -  CDS            lacI (fragment): lac repressor; lacI; The lac repressor binds to the lac operator to inhibit transcription in E. coli. This inhibition can be relieved by adding lactose or isopropyl-β-D-thiogalactopyranoside (IPTG).
   1548..2136    -  rep_origin     ori: high-copy-number ColE1/pMB1/pBR322/pUC origin of replication
   2314..3123    -  CDS            KanR: aminoglycoside phosphotransferase; aph(3')-Ia; confers resistance to kanamycin in bacteria or G418 (Geneticin®) in eukaryotes
   3230..3271    +  CDS            rop (fragment): Rop protein, which maintains plasmids at low copy number; rop
   3373..51      +  misc_feature   bom (fragment) (across the origin): basis of mobility region from pBR322
>Addgene plasmid #123409 | TRBV2 | addgene full sequence | sequence record 244187 | Addgene NGS Result
ATGCGGTGTGAAATACCGCACAGATGCGTAAGGAGAAAATACCGCATCAGGCGCCATTCGCCATTCAGGC
TGCGCAACTGTTGGGAAGGGCGATCGGTGCGGGCCTCTTCGCTATTACGCCAGCTGGCGAAAGGGGGATG
TGCTGCAAGGCGATTAAGTTGGGTAACGCCAGGGTTTTCCCAGTCACGACGTTGTAAAACGACGGCCAGA
GAATTCGAGCTCGGTACCTCGCGAATACATCTAGATGGGGATCCACCGGTCGCCACCATGGATACCTGGC
TCGTATGCTGGGCAATTTTTAGTCTCTTGAAAGCAGGACTCACAGAACCTGAAGTCACCCAGACTCCCAG
CCATCAGGTCACACAGATGGGACAGGAAGTGATCTTGCGCTGTGTCCCCATCTCTAATCACTTATACTTC
TATTGGTACAGACAAATCTTGGGGCAGAAAGTCGAGTTTCTGGTTTCCTTTTATAATAATGAAATCTCAG
AGAAGTCTGAAATATTCGATGATCAATTCTCAGTTGAAAGGCCTGATGGATCAAATTTCACTCTGAAGAT
CCGGTCCACAAAGCTGGAGGACTCAGCCATGTACGAGACCTAAGGTGGTGGTGGTTCTGGTTCTGGTTCT
GGTGGTGGTTCTGGTGGTGGTCTCTTGACCCTGCCGTGTACCAGCTGAGAGACTCTAAATCCAGTGACAA
GTCTGTCTGCCTATTCACCGATTTTGATTCTCAAACAAATGTGTCACAAAGTAAGGATTCTGATGTGTAT
ATCACAGACAAAACTGTGCTAGACATGAGGTCTATGGACTTCAAGAGCAACAGTGCTGTGGCCTGGAGCA
ACAAATCTGACTTTGCATGTGCAAACGCCTTCAACAACAGCATTATTCCAGAAGACACCTTCTTCCCCAG
CCCAGAAAGTTCCTGTGATGTCAAGCTGGTCGAGAAAAGCTTTGAAACAGATACGAACCTAAACTTTCAA
AACCTGTCAGTGATTGGGTTCCGAATCCTCCTCCTGAAAGTGGCCGGGTTTAATCTGCTCATGACGCTGC
GGCTGTGGTCCAGCTAAAGCGGCCGCGTCGACAATCAAATCGGATCCCGGGCCCGTCGACTGCAGAGGCC
TGCATGCAAGCTTGGTGTAATCATGGTCATAGCTGTTTCCTGTGTGAAATTGTTATCCGCTCACAATTCC
ACACAACATACGAGCCGGAAGCATAAAGTGTAAAGCCTGGGGTGCCTAATGAGTGAGCTAACTCACATTA
ATTGCGTTGCGCTCACTGCCCGCTTTCCAGTCGGGAAACCTGTCGTGCCAGCTGCATTAATGAATCGGCC
AACGCGCGGGGAGAGGCGGTTTGCGTATTGGGCGCTCTTCCGCTTCCTCGCTCACTGACTCGCTGCGCTC
GGTCGTTCGGCTGCGGCGAGCGGTATCAGCTCACTCAAAGGCGGTAATACGGTTATCCACAGAATCAGGG
GATAACGCAGGAAAGAACATGTGAGCAAAAGGCCAGCAAAAGGCCAGGAACCGTAAAAAGGCCGCGTTGC
TGGCGTTTTTCCATAGGCTCCGCCCCCCTGACGAGCATCACAAAAATCGACGCTCAAGTCAGAGGTGGCG
AAACCCGACAGGACTATAAAGATACCAGGCGTTTCCCCCTGGAAGCTCCCTCGTGCGCTCTCCTGTTCCG
ACCCTGCCGCTTACCGGATACCTGTCCGCCTTTCTCCCTTCGGGAAGCGTGGCGCTTTCTCATAGCTCAC
GCTGTAGGTATCTCAGTTCGGTGTAGGTCGTTCGCTCCAAGCTGGGCTGTGTGCACGAACCCCCCGTTCA
GCCCGACCGCTGCGCCTTATCCGGTAACTATCGTCTTGAGTCCAACCCGGTAAGACACGACTTATCGCCA
CTGGCAGCAGCCACTGGTAACAGGATTAGCAGAGCGAGGTATGTAGGCGGTGCTACAGAGTTCTTGAAGT
GGTGGCCTAACTACGGCTACACTAGAAGAACAGTATTTGGTATCTGCGCTCTGCTGAAGCCAGTTACCTT
CGGAAAAAGAGTTGGTAGCTCTTGATCCGGCAAACAAACCACCGCTGGTAGCGGTGGTTTTTTTGTTTGC
AAGCAGCAGATTACGCGCAGAAAAAAAGGATCTCAAGAAGATCCTTTGATCTTTTCTACGGGGTCTGACG
CTCAGTGGAACGAAAACTCACGTTAAGGGATTTTGGTCATGAGATTATCAAAAAGGATCTTCACCTAGAT
CCTTTTAAATTAAAAATGAAGTTTTAAATCAAGCCCAATCTGAATAATGTTACAACCAATTAACCAATTC
TGATTAGAAAAACTCATCGAGCATCAAATGAAACTGCAATTTATTCATATCAGGATTATCAATACCATAT
TTTTGAAAAAGCCGTTTCTGTAATGAAGGAGAAAACTCACCGAGGCAGTTCCATAGGATGGCAAGATCCT
GGTATCGGTCTGCGATTCCGACTCGTCCAACATCAATACAACCTATTAATTTCCCCTCGTCAAAAATAAG
GTTATCAAGTGAGAAATCACCATGAGTGACGACTGAATCCGGTGAGAATGGCAAAAGTTTATGCATTTCT
TTCCAGACTTGTTCAACAGGCCAGCCATTACGCTCGTCATCAAAATCACTCGCATCAACCAAACCGTTAT
TCATTCGTGATTGCGCCTGAGCGAGACGAAATACGCGATCGCTGTTAAAAGGACAATTACAAACAGGAAT
CGAATGCAACCGGCGCAGGAACACTGCCAGCGCATCAACAATATTTTCACCTGAATCAGGATATTCTTCT
AATACCTGGAATGCTGTTTTTCCGGGGATCGCAGTGGTGAGTAACCATGCATCATCAGGAGTACGGATAA
AATGCTTGATGGTCGGAAGAGGCATAAATTCCGTCAGCCAGTTTAGTCTGACCATCTCATCTGTAACATC
ATTGGCAACGCTACCTTTGCCATGTTTCAGAAACAACTCTGGCGCATCGGGCTTCCCATACAAGCGATAG
ATTGTCGCACCTGATTGCCCGACATTATCGCGAGCCCATTTATACCCATATAAATCAGCATCCATGTTGG
AATTTAATCGCGGCCTCGACGTTTCCCGTTGAATATGGCTCATAACACCCCTTGTATTACTGTTTATGTA
AGCAGACAGTTTTATTGTTCATGATGATATATTTTTATCTTGTGCAATGTAACATCAGAGATTTTGAGAC
ACGGGCCAGAGCTGCATCGCGCGTTTCGGTGATGACGGTGAAAACCTCTGACACATGCAGCTCCCGGAGA
CGGTCACAGCTTGTCTGTAAGCGGATGCCGGGAGCAGACAAGCCCGTCAGGGCGCGTCAGCGGGTGTTGG
CGGGTGTCGGGGCTGGCTTAACTATGCGGCATCAGAGCAGATTGTACTGAGAGTGCACCAT
